>Addgene plasmid #228571 | pcDNA3.1-FRET_PST-N | addgene full sequence | sequence record 453691 | Addgene NGS Result
GACGGATCGGGAGATCTCCCGATCCCCTATGGTGCACTCTCAGTACAATCTGCTCTGATGCCGCATAGTT
AAGCCAGTATCTGCTCCCTGCTTGTGTGTTGGAGGTCGCTGAGTAGTGCGCGAGCAAAATTTAAGCTACA
ACAAGGCAAGGCTTGACCGACAATTGCATGAAGAATCTGCTTAGGGTTAGGCGTTTTGCGCTGCTTCGCG
ATGTACGGGCCAGATATACGCGTTGACATTGATTATTGACTAGTTATTAATAGTAATCAATTACGGGGTC
ATTAGTTCATAGCCCATATATGGAGTTCCGCGTTACATAACTTACGGTAAATGGCCCGCCTGGCTGACCG
CCCAACGACCCCCGCCCATTGACGTCAATAATGACGTATGTTCCCATAGTAACGCCAATAGGGACTTTCC
ATTGACGTCAATGGGTGGAGTATTTACGGTAAACTGCCCACTTGGCAGTACATCAAGTGTATCATATGCC
AAGTACGCCCCCTATTGACGTCAATGACGGTAAATGGCCCGCCTGGCATTATGCCCAGTACATGACCTTA
TGGGACTTTCCTACTTGGCAGTACATCTACGTATTAGTCATCGCTATTACCATGGTGATGCGGTTTTGGC
AGTACATCAATGGGCGTGGATAGCGGTTTGACTCACGGGGATTTCCAAGTCTCCACCCCATTGACGTCAA
TGGGAGTTTGTTTTGGCACCAAAATCAACGGGACTTTCCAAAATGTCGTAACAACTCCGCCCCATTGACG
CAAATGGGCGGTAGGCGTGTACGGTGGGAGGTCTATATAAGCAGAGCTCTCTGGCTAACTAGAGAACCCA
CTGCTTACTGGCTTATCGAAATTAATACGACTCACTATAGGGAGACCCAAGCTGGCTAGCGTTTAAACTT
AAGCTTGCCACCATGCGCAGCGCCGCCGTGCTGGCCCTGCTGCTGTGCGCCGGCCAGGTGACCGCCCTGC
CCGTGAACAGCCCCATGAACAAGGGCGACACCGAGGTGATGAAGTGCATCGTGGAGGTGATCAGCGACAC
CCTGAGCAAGCCCAGCCCCATGCCCGTGAGCCAGGAGTGCTTCGAGACCCTGCGCGGCGACGAGCGCATC
CTGAGCATCCTGCGCCACCAGAACCTGCTGAAGGAGCTGCAGGACCTGGCCCTGCAGGGCGCCAAGGAGC
GCGCCCACCAGCAGAAGAAGCACAGCGGCTTCGAGGACGAGCTGAGCGAGGTGCTGGAGAACCAGAGCAG
CCAGGCCGTGAGCAAGGGCGAGGAGCTGTTCACCGGCGTGGTGCCCATCCTGGTGGAGCTGGACGGCGAC
GTGAACGGCCACAAGTTCAGCGTGAGCGGCGAGGGCGAGGGCGACGCCACCTACGGCAAGCTGACCCTGA
AGTTCATCTGCACCACCGGCAAGCTGCCCGTGCCCTGGCCCACCCTGGTGACCACCTTCGGCTACGGCCT
GATGTGCTTCGCCCGCTACCCCGACCACATGAAGCAGCACGACTTCTTCAAGAGCGCCATGCCCGAGGGC
TACGTGCAGGAGCGCACCATCTTCTTCAAGGACGACGGCAACTACAAGACCCGCGCCGAGGTGAAGTTCG
AGGGCGACACCCTGGTGAACCGCATCGAGCTGAAGGGCATCGACTTCAAGGAGGACGGCAACATCCTGGG
CCACAAGCTGGAGTACAACTACAACAGCCACAACGTGTACATCATGGCCGACAAGCAGAAGAACGGCATC
AAGGTGAACTTCAAGATCCGCCACAACATCGAGGACGGCAGCGTGCAGCTGGCCGACCACTACCAGCAGA
ACACCCCCATCGGCGACGGCCCCGTGCTGCTGCCCGACAACCACTACCTGAGCTACCAGAGCAAGCTGAG
CAAGGACCCCAACGAGAAGCGCGACCACATGGTGCTGCTGGAGTTCGTGACCGCCGCCGGCATCACCCTG
GGCATGGACGAGCTGTACAAGGAATTCAAGGAGATCCGCAAGGGCGAGAGCCGCAGCGGATCCGTGAGCA
AGGGCGAGGCCGTGATCAAGGAGTTCATGCGCTTCAAGGTGCACATGGAGGGCAGCATGAACGGCCACGA
GTTCGAGATCGAGGGCGAGGGCGAGGGCCGCCCCTACGAGGGCACCCAGACCGCCAAGCTGAAGGTGACC
AAGGGCGGCCCCCTGCCCTTCAGCTGGGACATCCTGAGCCCCCAGTTCATGTACGGCAGCCGCGCCTTCA
TCAAGCACCCCGCCGACATCCCCGACTACTACAAGCAGAGCTTCCCCGAGGGCTTCAAGTGGGAGCGCGT
GATGAACTTCGAGGACGGCGGCGCCGTGACCGTGACCCAGGACACCAGCCTGGAGGACGGCACCCTGATC
TACAAGGTGAAGCTGCGCGGCACCAACTTCCCCCCCGACGGCCCCGTGATGCAGAAGAAGACCATGGGCT
GGGAGGCCAGCACCGAGCGCCTGTACCCCGAGGACGGCGTGCTGAAGGGCGACATCAAGATGGCCCTGCG
CCTGAAGGACGGCGGCCGCTACCTGGCCGACTTCAAGACCACCTACAAGGCCAAGAAGCCCGTGCAGATG
CCCGGCGCCTACAACGTGGACCGCAAGCTGGACATCACCAGCCACAACGAGGACTACACCGTGGTGGAGC
AGTACGAGCGCAGCGAGGGCCGCCACAGCACCGGCGGCATGGACGAGCTGTACAAGTAGTCTAGAGGGCC
CGTTTAAACCCGCTGATCAGCCTCGACTGTGCCTTCTAGTTGCCAGCCATCTGTTGTTTGCCCCTCCCCC
GTGCCTTCCTTGACCCTGGAAGGTGCCACTCCCACTGTCCTTTCCTAATAAAATGAGGAAATTGCATCGC
ATTGTCTGAGTAGGTGTCATTCTATTCTGGGGGGTGGGGTGGGGCAGGACAGCAAGGGGGAGGATTGGGA
AGACAATAGCAGGCATGCTGGGGATGCGGTGGGCTCTATGGCTTCTGAGGCGGAAAGAACCAGCTGGGGC
TCTAGGGGGTATCCCC
[124 nt withheld, positions 3027-3150]
C
[91 nt withheld, positions 3152-3242]
A
[49 nt withheld, positions 3244-3292]
CCTTTGACGTTGGAGTCCACGTTCTTT
[37 nt withheld, positions 3320-3356]
ACCCTATCTCGGTCTATTCTTTTGATTTATAAGGGATTTTGCCGATTTCGGCCTATTGGTTAAAAAATGA
GCTGATTTAACAAAAATTTAACGCGAATTAATTCTGTGGAATGTGTGTCAGTTAGGGTGTGGAAAGTCCC
CAGGCTCCCCAGCAGGCAGAAGTATGCAAAGCATGCATCTCAATTAGTCAGCAACCAGGTGTGGAAAGTC
CCCAGGCTCCCCAGCAGGCAGAAGTATGCAAAGCATGCATCTCAATTAGTCAGCAACCATAGTCCCGCCC
CTAACTCCGCCCATCCCGCCCCTAACTCCGCCCAGTTCCGCCCATTCTCCGCCCCATGGCTGACTAATTT
TTTTTATTTATGCAGAGGCCGAGGCCGCCTCTGCCTCTGAGCTATTCCAGAAGTAGTGAGGAGGCTTTTT
TGGAGGCCTAGGCTTTTGCAAAAAGCTCCCGGGAGCTTGTATATCCATTTTCGGATCTGATCAAGAGACA
GGATGAGGATCGTTTCGCATGATTGAACAAGATGGATTGCACGCAGGTTCTCCGGCCGCTTGGGTGGAGA
GGCTATTCGGCTATGACTGGGCACAACAGACAATCGGCTGCTCTGATGCCGCCGTGTTCCGGCTGTCAGC
GCAGGGGCGCCCGGTTCTTTTTGTCAAGACCGACCTGTCCGGTGCCCTGAATGAACTGCAGGACGAGGCA
GCGCGGCTATCGTGGCTGGCCACGACGGGCGTTCCTTGCGCAGCTGTGCTCGACGTTGTCACTGAAGCGG
GAAGGGACTGGCTGCTATTGGGCGAAGTGCCGGGGCAGGATCTCCTGTCATCTCACCTTGCTCCTGCCGA
GAAAGTATCCATCATGGCTGATGCAATGCGGCGGCTGCATACGCTTGATCCGGCTACCTGCCCATTCGAC
CACCAAGCGAAACATCGCATCGAGCGAGCACGTACTCGGATGGAAGCCGGTCTTGTCGATCAGGATGATC
TGGACGAAGAGCATCAGGGGCTCGCGCCAGCCGAACTGTTCGCCAGGCTCAAGGCGCGCATGCCCGACGG
CGAGGATCTCGTCGTGACCCATGGCGATGCCTGCTTGCCGAATATCATGGTGGAAAATGGCCGCTTTTCT
GGATTCATCGACTGTGGCCGGCTGGGTGTGGCGGACCGCTATCAGGACATAGCGTTGGCTACCCGTGATA
TTGCTGAAGAGCTTGGCGGCGAATGGGCTGACCGCTTCCTCGTGCTTTACGGTATCGCCGCTCCCGATTC
GCAGCGCATCGCCTTCTATCGCCTTCTTGACGAGTTCTTCTGAGCGGGACTCTGGGGTTCGAAATGACCG
ACCAAGCGACGCCCAACCTGCCATCACGAGATTTCGATTCCACCGCCGCCTTCTATGAAAGGTTGGGCTT
CGGAATCGTTTTCCGGGACGCCGGCTGGATGATCCTCCAGCGCGGGGATCTCATGCTGGAGTTCTTCGCC
CACCCCAACTTGTTTATTGCAGCTTATAATGGTTACAAATAAAGCAATAGCATCACAAATTTCACAAATA
AAGCATTTTTTTCACTGCATTCTAGTTGTGGTTTGTCCAAACTCATCAATGTATCTTATCATGTCTGTAT
ACCGTCGACCTCTAGCTAGAGCTTGGCGTAATCATGGTCATAGCTGTTTCCTGTGTGAAATTGTTATCCG
CTCACAATTCCACACAACATACGAGCCGGAAGCATAAAGTGTAAAGCCTGGGGTGCCTAATGAGTGAGCT
AACTCACATTAATTGCGTTGCGCTCACTGCCCGCTTTCCAGTCGGGAAACCTGTCGTGCCAGCTGCATTA
ATGAATCGGCCAACGCGCGGGGAGAGGCGGTTTGCGTATTGGGCGCTCTTCCGCTTCCTCGCTCACTGAC
TCGCTGCGCTCGGTCGTTCGGCTGCGGCGAGCGGTATCAGCTCACTCAAAGGCGGTAATACGGTTATCCA
CAGAATCAGGGGATAACGCAGGAAAGAACATGTGAGCAAAAGGCCAGCAAAAGGCCAGGAACCGTAAAAA
GGCCGCGTTGCTGGCGTTTTTCCATAGGCTCCGCCCCCCTGACGAGCATCACAAAAATCGACGCTCAAGT
CAGAGGTGGCGAAACCCGACAGGACTATAAAGATACCAGGCGTTTCCCCCTGGAAGCTCCCTCGTGCGCT
CTCCTGTTCCGACCCTGCCGCTTACCGGATACCTGTCCGCCTTTCTCCCTTCGGGAAGCGTGGCGCTTTC
TCATAGCTCACGCTGTAGGTATCTCAGTTCGGTGTAGGTCGTTCGCTCCAAGCTGGGCTGTGTGCACGAA
CCCCCCGTTCAGCCCGACCGCTGCGCCTTATCCGGTAACTATCGTCTTGAGTCCAACCCGGTAAGACACG
ACTTATCGCCACTGGCAGCAGCCACTGGTAACAGGATTAGCAGAGCGAGGTATGTAGGCGGTGCTACAGA
GTTCTTGAAGTGGTGGCCTAACTACGGCTACACTAGAAGAACAGTATTTGGTATCTGCGCTCTGCTGAAG
CCAGTTACCTTCGGAAAAAGAGTTGGTAGCTCTTGATCCGGCAAACAAACCACCGCTGGTAGCGGTGGTT
TTTTTGTTTGCAAGCAGCAGATTACGCGCAGAAAAAAAGGATCTCAAGAAGATCCTTTGATCTTTTCTAC
GGGGTCTGACGCTCAGTGGAACGAAAACTCACGTTAAGGGATTTTGGTCATGAGATTATCAAAAAGGATC
TTCACCTAGATCCTTTTAAATTAAAAATGAAGTTTTAAATCAATCTAAAGTATATATGAGTAAACTTGGT
CTGACAGTTACCAATGCTTAATCAGTGAGGCACCTATCTCAGCGATCTGTCTATTTCGTTCATCCATAGT
TGCCTGACTCCCCGTCGTGTAGATAACTACGATACGGGAGGGCTTACCATCTGGCCCCAGTGCTGCAATG
ATACCGCGAGACCCACGCTCACCGGCTCCAGATTTATCAGCAATAAACCAGCCAGCCGGAAGGGCCGAGC
GCAGAAGTGGTCCTGCAACTTTATCCGCCTCCATCCAGTCTATTAATTGTTGCCGGGAAGCTAGAGTAAG
TAGTTCGCCAGTTAATAGTTTGCGCAACGTTGTTGCCATTGCTACAGGCATCGTGGTGTCACGCTCGTCG
TTTGGTATGGCTTCATTCAGCTCCGGTTCCCAACGATCAAGGCGAGTTACATGATCCCCCATGTTGTGCA
AAAAAGCGGTTAGCTCCTTCGGTCCTCCGATCGTTGTCAGAAGTAAGTTGGCCGCAGTGTTATCACTCAT
GGTTATGGCAGCACTGCATAATTCTCTTACTGTCATGCCATCCGTAAGATGCTTTTCTGTGACTGGTGAG
TACTCAACCAAGTCATTCTGAGAATAGTGTATGCGGCGACCGAGTTGCTCTTGCCCGGCGTCAATACGGG
ATAATACCGCGCCACATAGCAGAACTTTAAAAGTGCTCATCATTGGAAAACGTTCTTCGGGGCGAAAACT
CTCAAGGATCTTACCGCTGTTGAGATCCAGTTCGATGTAACCCACTCGTGCACCCAACTGATCTTCAGCA
TCTTTTACTTTCACCAGCGTTTCTGGGTGAGCAAAAACAGGAAGGCAAAATGCCGCAAAAAAGGGAATAA
GGGCGACACGGAAATGTTGAATACTCATACTCTTCCTTTTTCAATATTATTGAAGCATTTATCAGGGTTA
TTGTCTCATGAGCGGATACATATTTGAATGTATTTAGAAAAATAAACAAATAGGGGTTCCGCGCACATTT
CCCCGAAAAGTGCCACCTGACGTC
Features (pLannotate 1.2.2; 22 found; start..end, strand, type, name):
     28..80      -  misc_feature   bom (fragment): basis of mobility region from pBR322
    235..614     +  enhancer       CMV enhancer: human cytomegalovirus immediate early enhancer
    615..818     +  promoter       CMV promoter: human cytomegalovirus (CMV) immediate early promoter
    814..847     +  LTR            5' LTR (truncated) (fragment): truncated 5' long terminal repeat (LTR) from HIV-1
    863..881     +  promoter       T7 promoter: promoter for bacteriophage T7 RNA polymerase
    977..1246    +  CDS            CHGA (fragment): CMGA_STRCA - Experimental evidence at protein level: Swiss-Prot protein existence level 1. Chromogranin A probably has a paracrine role in the regulation of secretion or maturation. From Struthio camelus (Common ostrich).
   1268..1981    +  CDS            mCitrine: mCitrine is a basic (constitutively fluorescent) yellow fluorescent protein published in 2001, derived from Aequorea victoria.
   2024..2716    +  CDS            mScarlet-I: mScarlet-I is a basic (constitutively fluorescent) red fluorescent protein published in 2016, derived from synthetic construct. It is reported to be a rapidly-maturing monomer with moderate acid sensitivity.
   2757..2981    +  polyA_signal   bGH poly(A) signal: bovine growth hormone polyadenylation signal
   2985..3006    +  promoter       SV40 promoter (fragment): SV40 enhancer and early promoter
   3027..3455    +  rep_origin     f1 ori (sequence partly withheld): f1 bacteriophage origin of replication; arrow indicates direction of (+) strand synthesis
   3469..3798    +  promoter       SV40 promoter: SV40 enhancer and early promoter
   3865..4656    +  CDS            neo: KKA2_KLEPN - Also known as kan, nptII. Experimental evidence at protein level: Swiss-Prot protein existence level 1. Resistance to kanamycin, neomycin, paromomycin, ribostamycin, butirosin and gentamicin B. From Klebsiella pneumoniae.
   4680..4838    +  CDS            ble (fragment): BLE_KLEPN - Experimental evidence at protein level: Swiss-Prot protein existence level 1. Binding protein with a strong affinity to the bleomycin family of antibiotics. Binds to CL990; an antimitotic-antibiotic compound. From Klebsiella pneumoniae.
   4833..4954    +  polyA_signal   SV40 poly(A) signal: SV40 polyadenylation signal
   5027..5043    -  protein_bind   lac operator: The lac repressor binds to the lac operator to inhibit transcription in E. coli. This inhibition can be relieved by adding lactose or isopropyl-β-D-thiogalactopyranoside (IPTG). lac repressor encoded by lacI
   5051..5081    -  promoter       lac promoter: promoter for the E. coli lac operon
   5096..5117    -  protein_bind   CAP binding site: CAP binding activates transcription in the presence of cAMP. E. coli catabolite activator protein
   5130..5222    -  CDS            lacI (fragment): lac repressor; lacI; The lac repressor binds to the lac operator to inhibit transcription in E. coli. This inhibition can be relieved by adding lactose or isopropyl-β-D-thiogalactopyranoside (IPTG).
   5405..5993    -  rep_origin     ori: high-copy-number ColE1/pMB1/pBR322/pUC origin of replication
   6164..7024    -  CDS            AmpR: β-lactamase; bla; confers resistance to ampicillin, carbenicillin, and related antibiotics
   7025..7129    -  promoter       AmpR promoter: bla
