[The description below was written by a language model from this plasmid's Addgene catalogue record and pLannotate feature annotations shown in this document.]
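Description:
pcDNA3.1-FRET_PST-N is a mammalian expression plasmid of about 7.2 kb built on the pcDNA3.1 backbone. It encodes a genetically encoded FRET reporter for proteolytic processing of human chromogranin A (CHGA) at the N-terminal boundary of the pancreastatin (PST) peptide. It is propagated in E. coli from a high-copy ColE1/pUC-type origin under ampicillin selection (AmpR with its bla promoter). An SV40 early promoter driving the neo gene, followed by an SV40 polyadenylation signal, allows G418 selection of transfected mammalian cells. An f1 origin and a T7 promoter upstream of the insert are standard backbone elements.

The reporter is transcribed from the CMV immediate-early enhancer and promoter and terminated by the bovine growth hormone polyadenylation signal. According to the depositor's notes, the open reading frame consists of residues 1–115 of human chromogranin A, then mCitrine, then a short linker carrying the N-terminal cleavage site of pancreastatin flanked by EcoRI and BamHI sites, and finally mScarlet-I followed by an XbaI site. The feature table agrees with this order, showing a CHGA fragment, mCitrine and mScarlet-I in tandem with only a small gap between the two fluorescent proteins. The automated annotation matched the CHGA fragment to an ostrich homologue, but the catalogue entry records the insert as human.

While the linker is intact, the yellow donor and red acceptor stay close enough for energy transfer. Cleavage at the PST site separates them and reduces FRET, giving an optical readout of protease activity. The associated work concerns chromogranin A processing by macrophages during inflammation. The restriction sites flanking the linker would in principle allow other cleavage sequences to be swapped in.
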