Addgene plasmid #228571: pcDNA3.1-FRET_PST-N
Purpose: Expressed a FRET sensor for determining proteolytic cleavage of the N-terminal side of Pancreastatin
Depositing lab: Geert van den Bogaart. Depositing organization: University of Groningen. Publication: Inflammation Promotes Proteolytic Processing of the Prohormone Chromogranin A by Macrophages. Ioannidis M, van Dijk H, Muntjewerff EM, Chirasani VR, Warner H, van den Dool W, Grijpstra P, Bianchi F, Mahata SK, van den Bogaart G. J Endocr Soc. 2025 May 15;9(7):bvaf090. doi: 10.1210/jendso/bvaf090. eCollection 2025 Jul. PubMed 40458085.
Backbone
  Vector backbone: pcDNA3.1
  Vector type: Mammalian Expression
Growth in bacteria
  Bacterial resistance: Ampicillin, 100 μg/mL
  Growth temperature: 37°C
  Growth strain: DH5alpha
  Copy number: High Copy
Gene/Insert
  Gene/Insert name: Chromogranin-A (alt names: CgA; Pituitary secretory protein I (SP-I))
  Species: H. sapiens (human)
  Mutation: FRET sensor; see explanatory note
  GenBank ID: NM_001275.3
  Entrez Gene: CHGA (a.k.a. CGA, PHE5, PHES)
  Promoter: cmv
  Tag / fusion protein: mCitrine; mScarlet-I (C terminal on insert)
  Cloning method: Restriction Enzyme; 5′ cloning site HindIII (not destroyed); 3′ cloning site BamHI (not destroyed)
  Sequencing primers: 5′ CGCAAATGGGCGGTAGGCGTG
Terms and licenses: Academic/Nonprofit Terms; Industry Terms: Not Available to Industry
Depositor comments: FRET sensor consisting of: 1-residue hCGA(1-115), 2-mCitrine, 3-EcoRI, 4-N-terminal cleavage site of PST, 5-BamHI, 6-mScarlet-I, 7-XbaI
How to cite: pcDNA3.1-FRET_PST-N was a gift from Geert van den Bogaart (Addgene plasmid # 228571 ; http://n2t.net/addgene:228571 ; RRID:Addgene_228571)
